Addgene plasmid #63134: pGEX6p1-GST-Rnf31
Purpose: Expression of human RNF31/HOIP codon optimized for E. coli and insect cells
Depositing lab: Titia Sixma. Depositing organization: Netherlands Cancer Institute. Publication: The E3 ligase HOIP specifies linear ubiquitin chain assembly through its RING-IBR-RING domain and the unique LDD extension. Smit JJ, Monteferrario D, Noordermeer SM, van Dijk WJ, van der Reijden BA, Sixma TK. EMBO J. 2012 Oct 3;31(19):3833-44. doi: 10.1038/emboj.2012.217. Epub 2012 Aug 3. PubMed 22863777.
Backbone
  Vector backbone: pGEX-6p-1
  Backbone manufacturer: GE Healthcare
  Vector type: Bacterial Expression
Growth in bacteria
  Bacterial resistance: Ampicillin, 100 μg/mL
  Growth temperature: 37°C
  Growth strain: DH5alpha
  Copy number: Unknown
Gene/Insert
  Gene/Insert name: Rnf31 (alt names: HOIP; ZIBRA)
  Species: H. sapiens (human), Synthetic
  Insert size (bp): 3216
  Mutation: Synthetic based on human protein sequence
  Entrez Gene: RNF31 (a.k.a. HOIP, IMD115, Paul, ZIBRA)
  Promoter: tac
  Tag / fusion protein: GST (N terminal on backbone)
  Cloning method: Restriction Enzyme; 5′ cloning site BamHI (not destroyed); 3′ cloning site NotI (not destroyed)
  Sequencing primers: 5′ pGEX5; 3′ pGEX3
Terms and licenses: Academic/Nonprofit Terms; Industry Terms: Not Available to Industry
How to cite: pGEX6p1-GST-Rnf31 was a gift from Titia Sixma (Addgene plasmid # 63134 ; http://n2t.net/addgene:63134 ; RRID:Addgene_63134)
