[The description below was written by a language model from this plasmid's Addgene catalogue record.]
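Description:
pGEX6p1-GST-Rnf31 is a bacterial expression plasmid built on the commercial pGEX-6P-1 backbone and designed to produce human RNF31 (also known as HOIP or ZIBRA) as a glutathione S-transferase fusion in E. coli. It is propagated in standard cloning strains under ampicillin selection; the record lists the copy number as unknown and provides no feature table, so the origin of replication and other backbone elements are not itemised here.

The insert is a synthetic open reading frame of about 3.2 kb, derived from the human RNF31 protein sequence but codon optimised for expression in E. coli and insect cells. It was placed between the BamHI and NotI sites of the polylinker, both of which remain intact, so the coding sequence can be excised or transferred to other vectors. Transcription is driven by the tac promoter, a hybrid trp/lac promoter that is normally kept repressed by Lac repressor and induced with IPTG. The backbone supplies GST at the N terminus of the protein, which allows affinity purification on glutathione resin. Vectors of the pGEX-6P series typically carry a PreScission protease recognition site between GST and the insert for tag removal, although the record does not mention this explicitly.

RNF31/HOIP is a RING-IBR-RING type E3 ubiquitin ligase that assembles linear ubiquitin chains. The construct is suited to producing recombinant protein for biochemical and structural work, such as in vitro ubiquitination assays examining how HOIP specifies linear chain formation.
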