>Addgene plasmid #63134 | pGEX6p1-GST-Rnf31 | depositor partial sequence | sequence record 105675 | Insert DNA Sequence
ATGCCTGGCGAAGAAGAAGAACGTGCATTCCTGGTTGCCCGTGAAGAACTGGCGTCGGCTCTGCGTCGTG
ATTCCGGTCAAGCGTTTTCTCTGGAACAGCTGCGCCCGCTGCTGGCTAGCTCCCTGCCTCTGGCTGCTCG
TTATCTGCAGCTGGATGCTGCACGTCTGGTGCGTTGCAATGCACACGGCGAGCCCCGCAACTATCTGAAT
ACCCTGAGTACTGCCCTGAATATCCTGGAAAAGTACGGTCGTAACCTGCTGTCGCCACAGCGCCCGCGTT
ATTGGCGCGGCGTCAAATTCAACAATCCGGTTTTTCGTTCAACCGTGGATGCTGTCCAGGGTGGCCGCGA
TGTCCTGCGTCTGTACGGCTATACCGAAGAGCAACCAGACGGACTGTCATTCCCGGAGGGTCAGGAAGAG
CCTGATGAGCACCAAGTTGCCACGGTGACCCTGGAAGTTCTGCTGCTGCGCACCGAGCTGTCTCTGCTGC
TGCAGAACACTCATCCCCGTCAGCAAGCTCTGGAACAACTGCTGGAGGACAAGGTGGAAGACGATATGCT
GCAGCTGAGCGAATTCGATCCACTGCTGCGCGAGATTGCGCCCGGTCCACTGACCACTCCTAGTGTCCCC
GGCTCGACTCCGGGACCTTGCTTTCTGTGTGGTTCTGCACCGGGAACCCTGCACTGCCCATCATGTAAAC
AGGCCCTGTGCCCCGCTTGTGACCATCTGTTCCACGGTCATCCATCGCGCGCTCACCATCTGCGTCAGAC
TCTGCCGGGAGTGCTGCAGGGTACGCATCTGTCTCCATCTCTGCCTGCATCTGCACAGCCCCGTCCACAA
AGTACCTCGCTGCTGGCTCTGGGCGATTCTTCACTGAGTTCGCCGAATCCTGCTTCCGCGCACCTGCCTT
GGCATTGCGCCGCTTGTGCGATGCTGAACGAGCCGTGGGCGGTCCTGTGCGTTGCATGTGACCGCCCTCG
TGGTTGCAAGGGACTGGGTCTGGGAACCGAAGGTCCACAGGGAACTGGAGGTCTGGAACCGGATCTGGCA
CGCGGCCGTTGGGCTTGCCAGTCTTGTACCTTTGAAAACGAGGCGGCAGCCGTTCTGTGCTCAATCTGTG
AACGCCCGCGTCTGGCACAGCCGCCTAGCCTGGTGGTGGACTCCCGCGATGCTGGTATTTGCCTGCAACC
TCTGCAGCAAGGTGATGCTCTGCTGGCATCTGCACAGTCCCAAGTCTGGTACTGCATCCACTGTACCTTC
TGCAATAGCTCCCCGGGCTGGGTCTGTGTTATGTGCAACCGCACTTCTTCACCCATTCCAGCCCAGCATG
CTCCGCGTCCTTATGCTAGTTCGCTGGAAAAAGGTCCCCCAAAACCGGGCCCGCCTCGTCGCCTGTCTGC
GCCCCTGCCAAGCTCCTGCGGAGACCCAGAAAAGCAGCGCCAAGATAAAATGCGTGAAGAGGGTCTGCAG
CTGGTTTCAATGATTCGTGAAGGTGAAGCTGCTGGAGCATGCCCTGAAGAGATCTTCAGCGCTCTGCAGT
ACTCAGGTACCGAAGTGCCGCTGCAATGGCTGCGTTCAGAGCTGCCTTATGTGCTGGAGATGGTCGCGGA
ACTGGCTGGTCAGCAAGATCCGGGACTGGGTGCCTTCAGTTGTCAGGAAGCCCGTCGCGCTTGGCTGGAC
CGTCATGGAAACCTGGATGAAGCTGTTGAAGAGTGCGTGCGTACCCGTCGCCGTAAGGTCCAGGAACTGC
AAAGTCTGGGCTTTGGACCTGAAGAGGGCTCGCTGCAGGCTCTGTTTCAACATGGCGGAGACGTTAGCCG
TGCACTGACCGAACTGCAGCGCCAACGTCTGGAGCCTTTTCGCCAGCGTCTGTGGGATTCTGGACCTGAG
CCTACTCCATCCTGGGACGGTCCTGATAAACAGTCTCTGGTGCGCCGTCTGCTGGCTGTCTATGCACTGC
CATCTTGGGGTCGTGCTGAACTGGCTCTGTCCCTGCTGCAGGAGACCCCACGTAATTATGAACTGGGCGA
CGTTGTGGAGGCGGTTCGCCACAGCCAGGATCGTGCATTCCTGCGCCGTCTGCTGGCGCAAGAATGTGCA
GTGTGCGGTTGGGCCCTGCCGCATAACCGCATGCAGGCTCTGACTTCCTGCGAGTGTACGATCTGTCCTG
ACTGCTTCCGTCAACACTTTACGATCGCACTGAAGGAAAAACATATTACCGACATGGTGTGTCCTGCCTG
CGGTCGTCCCGATCTGACGGACGATACCCAGCTGCTGTCTTACTTCTCAACGCTGGACATCCAACTGCGT
GAATCTCTGGAGCCGGATGCTTATGCGCTGTTCCACAAGAAACTGACTGAGGGCGTGCTGATGCGCGATC
CTAAATTTCTGTGGTGTGCTCAGTGCAGCTTCGGATTTATTTACGAACGTGAGCAACTGGAAGCGACGTG
TCCGCAGTGCCACCAAACCTTCTGTGTCCGCTGCAAGCGTCAGTGGGAAGAGCAACATCGCGGTCGTAGC
TGCGAAGACTTTCAGAACTGGAAACGCATGAATGATCCCGAGTACCAGGCCCAAGGCCTGGCTATGTATC
TGCAGGAAAACGGAATTGATTGTCCAAAGTGCAAATTCTCTTATGCACTGGCACGCGGTGGCTGCATGCA
CTTTCATTGTACCCAGTGCCGTCACCAATTCTGTTCCGGTTGCTACAACGCGTTTTATGCAAAGAATAAA
TGTCCAGAGCCGAACTGCCGCGTGAAGAAATCTCTGCATGGCCACCATCCGCGTGACTGCCTGTTCTATC
TGCGCGATTGGACTGCCCTGCGTCTGCAGAAGCTGCTGCAAGACAACAATGTCATGTTTAATACGGAGCC
CCCAGCTGGTGCTCGTGCAGTTCCCGGAGGTGGCTGCCGTGTTATCGAACAGAAGGAAGTGCCAAACGGC
CTGCGCGATGAGGCATGTGGAAAAGAAACCCCTGCTGGATATGCTGGTCTGTGCCAGGCCCACTACAAAG
AGTATCTTGTGAGTCTGATTAACGCGCATTCGCTGGACCCGGCAACCCTGTACGAAGTGGAAGAGCTGGA
GACTGCTACGGAACGCTATCTGCATGTCCGTCCTCAGCCGCTGGCTGGAGAAGATCCGCCTGCTTACCAA
GCACGTCTGCTGCAAAAACTGACCGAAGAAGTGCCCCTGGGACAGAGTATTCCTCGTCGTCGCAAG
