>Addgene plasmid #63134 | pGEX6p1-GST-Rnf31 | addgene partial sequence | sequence record 107110 | pGEX5 5'-GGGCTGGCAAGCCACGTTTGGTG-3'
TGGGATCCATGCCTGGCGAAGAAGAAGAACGTGCATTCCTGGTTGCCCGTGAAGAACTGGCGTCGGCTCT
GCGTCGTGATTCCGGTCAAGCGTTTTCTCTGGAACAGCTGCGCCCGCTGCTGGCTAGCTCCCTGCCTCTG
GCTGCTCGTTATCTGCAGCTGGATGCTGCACGTCTGGTGCGTTGCAATGCACACGGCGAGCCCCGCAACT
ATCTGAATACCCTGAGTACTGCCCTGAATATCCTGGAAAAGTACGGTCGTAACCTGCTGTCGCCACAGCG
CCCGCGTTATTGGCGCGGCGTCAAATTCAACAATCCGGTTTTTCGTTCAACCGTGGATGCTGTCCAGGGT
GGCCGCGATGTCCTGCGTCTGTACGGCTATACCGAAGAGCAACCAGACGGACTGTCATTCCCGGAGGGTC
AGGAAGAGCCTGATGAGCACCAAGTTGCCACGGTGACCCTGGAAGTTCTGCTGCTGCGCACCGAGCTGTC
TCTGCTGCTGCAGAACACTCATCCCCGTCAGCAAGCTCTGGAACAACTGCTGGAGGACAAGGTGGAAGAC
GATATGCTGCAGCTGAGCGAATTCGATCCACTGCTGCGCGAGATTGCGCCCGGTCCACTGACCACTCCTA
GTGTCCCCGGCTCGACTCCGGGACCTTGCTTTCTGTGTGGTTCTGCACCGGGAACCCTGCACTGCCCATC
ATGTAAACAGGCCCTGTGCCCCGCTTGTGACCATCTGTTCCACGGTCATCCATCGCGCGCTCACCATCTG
CGTCAGACTCTG
