>Addgene plasmid #63134 | pGEX6p1-GST-Rnf31 | addgene partial sequence | sequence record 107111 | pGEX3 5'-CCGGGAGCTGCATGTGTCAGAGG-3'
GCGGCTGAGGACGGACATGCAGATAGCGTTCCGTAGCAGTCTCCAGCTCTTCCACTTCGTACAGGGTTGC
CGGGTCCAGCGAATGCGCGTTAATCAGACTCACAAGATACTCTTTGTAGTGGGCCTGGCACAGACCAGCA
TATCCAGCAGGGGTTTCTTTTCCACATGCCTCATCGCGCAGGCCGTTTGGCACTTCCTTCTGTTCGATAA
CACGGCAGCCACCTCCGGGAACTGCACGAGCACCAGCTGGGGGCTCCGTATTAAACATGACATTGTTGTC
TTGCAGCAGCTTCTGCAGACGCAGGGCAGTCCAATCGCGCAGATAGAACAGGCAGTCACGCGGATGGTGG
CCATGCAGAGATTTCTTCACGCGGCAGTTCGGCTCTGGACATTTATTCTTTGCATAAAACGCGTTGTAGC
AACCGGAACAGAATTGGTGACGGCACTGGGTACAATGAAAGTGCATGCAGCCACCGCGTGCCAGTGCATA
AGAGAATTTGCACTTTGGACAATCAATTCCGTTTTCCTGCAGATACATAGCCAGGCCTTGGGCCTGGTAC
TCGGGATCATTCATGCGTTTCCAGTTCTG
